LOCUS       Exported 802 bp ds-DNA linear SYN 23-MAY-2021
DEFINITION  synthetic linear DNA
ACCESSION   .
VERSION     .
KEYWORDS    pHL1668
SOURCE      synthetic DNA construct
  ORGANISM  synthetic DNA construct
REFERENCE   1 (bases 1 to 802)
  AUTHORS   Adamson DN, Lim HN
  TITLE     Rapid and robust signaling in the CsrA cascade via RNA-protein
            interactions and feedback regulation.
  JOURNAL   Proc Natl Acad Sci U S A. 2013 Aug 6;110(32):13120-5. doi:
            10.1073/pnas.1308476110. Epub 2013 Jul 22.
  PUBMED    23878244
REFERENCE   2 (bases 1 to 802)
  AUTHORS   .
  TITLE     Direct Submission
  JOURNAL   Exported May 23, 2021 from SnapGene Server 1.1.58
            http://www.snapgene.com
FEATURES             Location/Qualifiers
     source          1..802
                     /organism="synthetic DNA construct"
                     /mol_type="other DNA"
     primer_bind     complement(86..103)
                     /label=pBAD Reverse
                     /note="For vectors with E. coli araBAD promoter, reverse
                     primer"
     terminator      256..342
                     /gene="Escherichia coli rrnB"
                     /label=rrnB T1 terminator
                     /note="transcription terminator T1 from the E. coli rrnB
                     gene"
     terminator      434..461
                     /label=rrnB T2 terminator
                     /note="transcription terminator T2 from the E. coli rrnB
                     gene"
     primer_bind     complement(675..694)
                     /label=Tet-R
                     /note="Tetracycline resistance gene, reverse primer"
ORIGIN
        1 tatacaaagc agcaaacgac gaaaactacg ctgcatcagt ttaatgctag cttggctgtt
       61 ttggcggatg agagaagatt ttcagcctga tacagattaa atcagaacgc agaagcggtc
      121 tgataaaaca gaatttgcct ggcggcagta gcgcggtggt cccacctgac cccatgccga
      181 actcagaagt gaaacgccgt agcgccgatg gtagtgtggg gtctccccat gcgagagtag
      241 ggaactgcca ggcatcaaat aaaacgaaag gctcagtcga aagactgggc ctttcgtttt
      301 atctgttgtt tgtcggtgaa cgctctcctg agtaggacaa atccgccggg agcggatttg
      361 aacgttgcga agcaacggcc cggagggtgg cgggcaggac gcccgccata aactgccagg
      421 catcaaatta agcagaaggc catcctgacg gatggccttt ttgcgtttct acaaactctt
      481 ttgtttattt ttctaaatac attcaaatat gtatccgctc aggatcctcg agcaccgtcg
      541 ttgttgacat ttttatgctt ggcggttata atggattcca cacacccggg taaggaggaa
      601 aatgtctaga ttagataaaa gtaaagtgat taacagcgca ttagagctgc ttaatgaggt
      661 cggaatcgaa ggtttaacaa cccgtaaact cgcccagaag ctaggtgtag agcagcctac
      721 attgtattgg catgtaaaaa ataagcgggc tttgctcgac gccttagcca ttgagatgtt
      781 agataggcac catactcact tt
//
