>Addgene plasmid #37633 | pHL1668 | addgene partial sequence | sequence record 49991 | ColEterm 5'-agctgataccgctcgccgcagccgaacg-3'
CTACTCAGGAGAGCGTTCACCGACAAACAACAGATAAAACGAAAGGCCCAGTCTTTCGACTGAGCCTTTC
GTTTTATTTGATGCCTCTAGCACGCGTACCATGGGCCCTTAGTAACTGGACTGCTGGGATTTTTCAGCCT
GGATACGCTGGTAGATCTCTTCACGGTGAACAGAAACTTCCTTCGGGGCATTTACGCCAATACGTACCTG
GTTGCCCTTTACCCCTAAAACTGTCACGGTGACCTCATCCCCAATCATGAGGGTCTCACCAACTCGACGA
GTCAGAATCAGCATTTCCTCCTAGCGGCCGCCTGTGTGGAATCCATTATAACCGCCAAGCATAAAAATGT
CAACAACGACGGTGCTCGAGAATTCACTGCTCACAAGAAAAAAGGCACGTCATCTGACGTGCCTTTTTTA
TTTGTACTACCCTGTACGATTAAAGCTTAAGACCCACTTTCACATTTAAGTTGTTTTTCTAATCCGCATA
TGATCAATTCAAGGCCGAATAAGAAGGCTGGCTCTGCACCTTGGTGATCAAATAATTCGATAGCTTGTCG
TAATAATGGCGGCATACTATCAGTAGTAGGTGTTTCCCTTTCTTCTTTAGCGACTTGATGCTCTTGATCT
TCCAATACGCAACCTAAAGTAAAATGCCCCACAGCGCTGAGTGCATATAATGCATTCTCTAGTGAAAAAC
CTTGTTGGCATAAAAAGGCTAATTGATTTTCGAGAGTTTCATACTGTTTTTCTGTAGGCCGTGTACCTAA
ATGTACTTTTGCTCCATCGCGATGACTTAGTAAAGCACATCTAAAACTTTTAGCGTTATTACGTAAAAAA
TCTTGCCAGCTTTCCCCTTCTAAAGGGCAAAAGTGAGTATGGTGCCT
