>Addgene plasmid #37633 | pHL1668 | addgene partial sequence | sequence record 51227 | GFP-R 5'-CCATCTAATTCAACAAGAATTGGGACAAC-3'
TTTCGCATGCTAACCATGACTAACTCCTTTTTTATCATCTCTGGAACACACACAATCCGTGTGCAGGTCC
CTGCCAGAGTCGACCTGTGTGGAATCCACCATAACCGCCAAGCATAAAAATGTAAACAACGACGGTGCTC
GAGACGTCAGGTGGCACTTTTCGGGGAAATGTGCGCGGAACCCCTATTTGTTTATTTTTCTAAATACATT
CAAATATGTATCCGCTCATGAGACAATAACCCTGATAAATGCTTCAATAATATTGAAAAAGGAAGAGTAT
GAGTATTCAACATTTCCGTGTCGCCCTTATTCCCTTTTTTGCGGCATTTTGCCTTCCTGTTTTTGCTCAC
CCAGAAACGCTGGTGAAAGTAAAAGATGCTGAAGATCAGTTGGGTGCACGAGTGGGTTACATCGAACTGG
ATCTCAACAGCGGTAAGATCCTTGAGAGTTTTCGCCCCGAAGAACGTTTTCCAATGATGAGCACTTTTAA
AGTTCTGCTATGTGGCGCGGTATTATCCCGTATTGACGCCGGGCAAGAGCAACTCGGTCGCCGCATACAC
TATTCTCAGAATGACTTGGTTGAGTACTCACCAGTCACAGAAAAGCATCTTACGGATGGCATGACAGTAA
GAGAATTATGCAGTGCTGCCATAACCATGAGTGATAACACTGCGGCCAACTTACTTCTGACAACGATCGG
AGGACCGAAGGAGCTAACCGCTTTTTTGCACAACATGGGGGATCATGTAACTCGCCTTGATCG
