[The description below was written by a language model from this plasmid's Addgene catalogue record and the feature table of its GenBank file.]
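Description:
pHL1668 is a high-copy bacterial expression plasmid for synthetic biology work in Escherichia coli. It is built on a pZ-series backbone with a ColE-type origin of replication, modified from the modular pZ expression vector system, and is selected with ampicillin.

It carries three separately cloned cassettes. The first is a GFP reporter (717 bp) driven by a promoter recorded as pConM12NoHind. GFP is preceded by the glgC leader region and carries a C-terminal ASV degradation tag. The glgC leader is a well-known target of the RNA-binding protein CsrA, which represses translation by binding it, so reporter output reflects CsrA activity. The ASV tag is an ssrA-type degron that shortens GFP half-life, which lets fluorescence follow changes in expression more closely over time. The second and third cassettes encode the TetR repressor and E. coli CsrA (186 bp), each listed under a promoter named pConNoHind. The names suggest constitutive promoters, but the record does not describe their properties. TetR presumably controls a tetracycline-responsive promoter located elsewhere in the experimental system, since no such promoter is listed on this plasmid.

The associated publication concerns signalling dynamics and feedback in the CsrA regulatory cascade, which fits a role as a reporter plasmid for measuring CsrA-mediated post-transcriptional control.

The available sequence record covers only an 802 bp fragment. Its annotations are the rrnB T1 and T2 transcription terminators and two primer-binding sites. None of the three inserts, the origin or the resistance gene is annotated there, so the overall architecture rests on the catalogue fields alone.
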