Addgene plasmid #37633: pHL1668
Depositing lab: Han Lim. Depositing organization: University of California, Berkeley. Publication: Rapid and robust signaling in the CsrA cascade via RNA-protein interactions and feedback regulation. Adamson DN, Lim HN. Proc Natl Acad Sci U S A. 2013 Aug 6;110(32):13120-5. doi: 10.1073/pnas.1308476110. Epub 2013 Jul 22. PubMed 23878244.
Backbone
  Vector backbone: pZ with ColE origin
  Backbone manufacturer: Lim Lab
  Modifications to backbone: Plasmid modified from Rolf Lutz and Hermann Bujard, 1997
  Vector type: Bacterial Expression, Synthetic Biology
Growth in bacteria
  Bacterial resistance: Ampicillin, 100 μg/mL
  Growth temperature: 37°C
  Growth strain: XL1 Blue
  Copy number: High Copy
Gene/Insert 1
  Gene/Insert name: GFP (alt name: green fluorescent protein)
  Insert size (bp): 717
  Promoter: pConM12NoHind
  Tag / fusion protein: ASV degradation tag (C terminal on backbone); glgC leader region (N terminal on backbone)
  Cloning method: Restriction Enzyme; 5′ cloning site SphI (not destroyed); 3′ cloning site NheI (not destroyed)
  Sequencing primers: 5′ CTCATGA GCGGATACAT ATTTGAA; 3′ cgcggatcc AAGGCCATCCGTCAGGATGGCCTT
Gene/Insert 2
  Gene/Insert name: TetR
  Promoter: pConNoHind
  Cloning method: Restriction Enzyme; 5′ cloning site XmaI (not destroyed); 3′ cloning site HindIII (not destroyed)
  Sequencing primers: 5′ GCTGGGATTA CACATGGCAT GGAT; 3′ ccggaattc ACTGCTCACA AGAAAAAAGG CACG
Gene/Insert 3
  Gene/Insert name: CsrA
  Insert size (bp): 186
  Entrez Gene: csrA (a.k.a. b2696, ECK2691, zfiA)
  Promoter: pConNoHind
  Cloning method: Restriction Enzyme; 5′ cloning site NotI (not destroyed); 3′ cloning site ApaI (not destroyed)
  Sequencing primers: 5′ ggccaag CTT TAATC GTACAGGGTA GTACAAATA; 3′ AGCTGATACC GCTCGCCGCA GCCGAACG
Terms and licenses: Academic/Nonprofit Terms; Industry Terms: Not Available to Industry
How to cite: pHL1668 was a gift from Han Lim (Addgene plasmid # 37633 ; http://n2t.net/addgene:37633 ; RRID:Addgene_37633)
